Addgene plasmid #142445: TFORF0069
Purpose: Lentiviral vector for overexpressing transcription factor ORFs with unique 24-bp barcodes. Barcodes facilitate identification of transcription factors in pooled screens.
Depositing lab: Feng Zhang. Depositing organization: Broad Institute. Publication: A transcription factor atlas of directed differentiation. Joung J, Ma S, Tay T, Geiger-Schuller KR, Kirchgatterer PC, Verdine VK, Guo B, Arias-Garcia MA, Allen WE, Singh A, Kuksenko O, Abudayyeh OO, Gootenberg JS, Fu Z, Macrae RK, Buenrostro JD, Regev A, Zhang F. Cell. 2023 Jan 5;186(1):209-229.e26. doi: 10.1016/j.cell.2022.11.026. PubMed 36608654.
Backbone
  Vector backbone: pLX_TRC317
  Backbone manufacturer: Broad Institute Genetic Perturbation Platform
  Backbone size w/o insert (bp): 8264
  Vector type: Mammalian Expression, Lentiviral
  Selectable markers: Puromycin
Growth in bacteria
  Bacterial resistance: Ampicillin, 100 μg/mL
  Growth temperature: 37°C
  Growth strain: NEB Stable
  Copy number: High Copy
Gene/Insert
  Gene/Insert name: CSDE1
  Species: H. sapiens (human)
  Insert size (bp): 2405
  Entrez Gene: CSDE1 (a.k.a. D1S155E, UNR)
  Promoter: EF1a
  Cloning method: Unknown
  Sequencing primers: 5′ GGGTGGAGACTGAAGTTAGGCCAG; 3′ CACATAGCGTAAAAGGAGCAACATAG
Terms and licenses: Academic/Nonprofit Terms; Industry Terms: Not Available to Industry
Depositor comments: NM_007158,NM_001242893,ENST00000339438,ENST00000261443 . The transcription factor ORF portion of this plasmid was synthesized by Genewiz. Please test multiple small colonies in case of plasmid recombination. To make this collection available in a timely manner, a portion of this collection was not fully sequenced by Addgene. If an Addgene verified full plasmid sequence is not available, please contact us prior to placing an order to request the full sequence.
How to cite: TFORF0069 was a gift from Feng Zhang (Addgene plasmid # 142445 ; http://n2t.net/addgene:142445 ; RRID:Addgene_142445)
