[The description below was written by a language model from this plasmid's Addgene catalogue record and pLannotate feature annotations shown in this document.]
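Description:
TFORF0069 is a third-generation-style, self-inactivating lentiviral expression plasmid built on the pLX_TRC317 backbone, one member of a barcoded library of human transcription factor open reading frames. It carries the human CSDE1 (also known as UNR) coding sequence, which was produced by gene synthesis, under the strong constitutive EF-1α promoter. In bacteria the plasmid is maintained through a high-copy ColE1/pUC-type origin and selected with ampicillin via the β-lactamase gene. An f1 origin and remnants of the lac region and T7/T3 promoters are also present from the parental cloning vector. The depositor warns that the plasmid can recombine, as is common for LTR-containing vectors.

The viral genome is transcribed from an RSV promoter fused to a truncated HIV-1 5' LTR, followed by the Ψ packaging signal, a partial gag sequence and the Rev response element, which together allow packaging and Rev-dependent export when helper functions are supplied in trans. An SV40 early promoter then drives a puromycin N-acetyltransferase cassette for selecting transduced mammalian cells, and a cPPT/CTS element aids nuclear import. The EF-1α–CSDE1 unit lies downstream, followed by a WPRE to enhance transcript stability and expression and by the ΔU3 3' LTR, which inactivates the LTR promoter after integration. According to the record, each library member carries a unique 24-bp barcode, though it is not annotated in the feature table; a short U6 promoter fragment is detected between the ORF and the WPRE. The barcode lets the overexpressed factor be identified by sequencing in pooled screens, such as those for factors that direct cell differentiation.
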