Features (pLannotate 1.2.2; 31 found; start..end, strand, type, name):
      1..1179    +  promoter       EF-1α promoter: strong constitutive promoter for human elongation factor EF-1α
   1196..3496    +  CDS            CSDE1 (sequence partly withheld): CSDE1_HUMAN - Also known as D1S155E, KIAA0885, NRU, UNR. Experimental evidence at protein level: Swiss-Prot protein existence level 1. (Microbial infection) Required for internal initiation of translation of human rhinovirus RNA. From Homo sapiens (Human).
   3512..3565    +  promoter       U6 promoter (fragment): RNA polymerase III promoter for human U6 snRNA
   3607..4195    +  misc_feature   WPRE: woodchuck hepatitis virus posttranscriptional regulatory element
   4246..4265    +  misc_feature   cPPT/CTS (fragment): central polypurine tract and central termination sequence of HIV-1
   4267..4500    +  LTR            3' LTR (ΔU3): self-inactivating 3' long terminal repeat (LTR) from HIV-1
   4578..4699    +  polyA_signal   SV40 poly(A) signal: SV40 polyadenylation signal
   4739..4874    +  rep_origin     SV40 ori: SV40 origin of replication
   4895..4913    -  promoter       T7 promoter: promoter for bacteriophage T7 RNA polymerase
   4921..5076    +  CDS            lacZα (fragment): LacZα fragment of β-galactosidase; lacZ fragment
   5081..5509    +  rep_origin     f1 ori (sequence partly withheld): f1 bacteriophage origin of replication; arrow indicates direction of (+) strand synthesis
   5562..5666    +  promoter       AmpR promoter: bla
   5667..6527    +  CDS            AmpR: β-lactamase; bla; confers resistance to ampicillin, carbenicillin, and related antibiotics
   6698..7286    +  rep_origin     ori: high-copy-number ColE1/pMB1/pBR322/pUC origin of replication
   7469..7561    +  CDS            lacI (fragment): lac repressor; lacI; The lac repressor binds to the lac operator to inhibit transcription in E. coli. This inhibition can be relieved by adding lactose or isopropyl-β-D-thiogalactopyranoside (IPTG).
   7574..7595    +  protein_bind   CAP binding site: CAP binding activates transcription in the presence of cAMP. E. coli catabolite activator protein
   7610..7640    +  promoter       lac promoter: promoter for the E. coli lac operon
   7644..7666    +  protein_bind   lac operator (fragment): The lac repressor binds to the lac operator to inhibit transcription in E. coli. This inhibition can be relieved by adding lactose or isopropyl-β-D-thiogalactopyranoside (IPTG). lac repressor encoded by lacI
   7709..7727    +  promoter       T3 promoter: promoter for bacteriophage T3 RNA polymerase
   7755..7981    +  promoter       RSV promoter: Rous sarcoma virus enhancer/promoter
   7982..8162    +  LTR            5' LTR (truncated): truncated 5' long terminal repeat (LTR) from HIV-1
   8209..8334    +  misc_feature   HIV-1 Ψ: packaging signal of human immunodeficiency virus type 1
   8318..8681    +  CDS            HIV-1 gag (fragment): gag protein from human immunodeficiency virus 1; gag
   8827..9060    +  misc_feature   RRE: The Rev response element (RRE) of HIV-1 allows for Rev-dependent mRNA export from the nucleus to the cytoplasm.
   9437..9463    +  CDS            Rev (fragment): human immunodeficiency virus 1 (HIV-1) Rev protein; rev; enhances nuclear export of unspliced and incompletely spliced viral mRNAs
   9470..9493    +  promoter       SV40 promoter (fragment): SV40 early promoter
   9494..9565    +  promoter       SV40 promoter (fragment): SV40 enhancer and early promoter
   9589..9724    +  rep_origin     SV40 ori: SV40 origin of replication
   9770..10366   +  CDS            PuroR (fragment): puromycin N-acetyltransferase; pac from Streptomyces; confers resistance to puromycin
  10415..10532   +  misc_feature   cPPT/CTS: central polypurine tract and central termination sequence of HIV-1
  10597..10663   +  CDS            small t antigen (fragment): SV40 (simian virus 40) small t antigen
>Addgene plasmid #142445 | TFORF0069 | addgene full sequence | sequence record 353768 | Addgene NGS Result
GGCTCCGGTGCCCGTCAGTGGGCAGAGCGCACATCGCCCACAGTCCCCGAGAAGTTGGGGGGAGGGGTCG
GCAATTGAACCGGTGCCTAGAGAAGGTGGCGCGGGGTAAACTGGGAAAGTGATGTCGTGTACTGGCTCCG
CCTTTTTCCCGAGGGTGGGGGAGAACCGTATATAAGTGCAGTAGTCGCCGTGAACGTTCTTTTTCGCAAC
GGGTTTGCCGCCAGAACACAGGTAAGTGCCGTGTGTGGTTCCCGCGGGCCTGGCCTCTTTACGGGTTATG
GCCCTTGCGTGCCTTGAATTACTTCCACCTGGCTGCAGTACGTGATTCTTGATCCCGAGCTTCGGGTTGG
AAGTGGGTGGGAGAGTTCGAGGCCTTGCGCTTAAGGAGCCCCTTCGCCTCGTGCTTGAGTTGAGGCCTGG
CCTGGGCGCTGGGGCCGCCGCGTGCGAATCTGGTGGCACCTTCGCGCCTGTCTCGCTGCTTTCGATAAGT
CTCTAGCCATTTAAAATTTTTGATGACCTGCTGCGACGCTTTTTTTCTGGCAAGATAGTCTTGTAAATGC
GGGCCAAGATCTGCACACTGGTATTTCGGTTTTTGGGGCCGCGGGCGGCGACGGGGCCCGTGCGTCCCAG
CGCACATGTTCGGCGAGGCGGGGCCTGCGAGCGCGGCCACCGAGAATCGGACGGGGGTAGTCTCAAGCTG
GCCGGCCTGCTCTGGTGCCTGGCCTCGCGCCGCCGTGTATCGCCCCGCCCTGGGCGGCAAGGCTGGCCCG
GTCGGCACCAGTTGCGTGAGCGGAAAGATGGCCGCTTCCCGGCCCTGCTGCAGGGAGCTCAAAATGGAGG
ACGCGGCGCTCGGGAGAGCGGGCGGGTGAGTCACCCACACAAAGGAAAAGGGCCTTTCCGTCCTCAGCCG
TCGCTTCATGTGACTCCACGGAGTACCGGGCGCCGTCCAGGCACCTCGATTAGTTCTCGAGCTTTTGGAG
TACGTCGTCTTTAGGTTGGGGGGAGGGGTTTTATGCGATGGAGTTTCCCCACACTGAGTGGGTGGAGACT
GAAGTTAGGCCAGCTTGGCACTTGATGTAATTCTCCTTGGAATTTGCCCTTTTTGAGTTTGGATCTTGGT
TCATTCTCAAGCCTCAGACAGTGGTTCAAAGTTTTTTTCTTCCATTTCAGGTGTCGTGAGGCTAGCACCG
CCACCATGAGCTTTGATCCAAACCTTCTCCACAACAATGGACATAATGGGTACCCTAATGGTACTTCAGC
AGCACTGCGTGAAACTGGGGTTATTGAAAAACTGTTAACCTCTTACGGATTTATTCAGTGTTCAGAACGT
CAAGCTAGACTTTTCTTCCACTGTTCACAGTATAATGGCAACCTGCAAGACTTAAAAGTAGGAGATGATG
TTGAATTTGAAGTATCATCGGACCGACGGACTGGGAAACCCATTGCTGTTAAACTGGTGAAGATAAAACA
AGAAATCCTCCCTGAAGAACGAATGAATGGACAAGAAGTGTTTTATCTGACTTACACCCCTGAAGATGTC
GAAGGGAACGTTCAGCTGGAAACTGGAGATAAAATAAACTTTGTAATTGATAACAATAAACATACTGGTG
CTGTAAGTGCTCGCAACATTATGCTGTTGAAAAAGAAACAAGCCCGCTGTCAGGGAGTAGTTTGTGCCAT
GAAGGAGGCATTTGGCTTTATTGAAAGAGGTGATGTTGTAAAAGAGATATTCTTTCACTATAGTGAATTT
AAGGGTGACTTAGAAACCTTACAGCCTGGCGATGATGTGGAATTCACAATCAAGGACAGAAATGGTAAAG
AAGTTGCAACAGATGTCAGACTATTGCCTCAAGGAACAGTCATTTTTGAAGATATCAGCATTGAACATTT
TGAAGGAACTGTAACCAAAGTTATCCCAAAAGTACCCAGTAAAAACCAGAATGACCCATTGCCAGGACGC
ATCAAAGTTGACTTTGTGATCCCTAAAGAACTTCCCTTTGGAGACAAAGATACGAAATCCAAGGTGACCC
TGCTGGAAGGTGACCATGTTAGGTTTAATATTTCAACAGACCGACGTGACAAATTAGAGCGAGCAACCAA
TATAGAAGTTCTGTCAAATACATTTCAGTTCACTAATGAA
[216 nt withheld, positions 2141-2356]
TCATTTCATTCCCATTCAGATCACCGTTTTCTGGGCACGGTAGAAAAAGAAGCCACTTTTTCCAATCCTA
AAACCACTAGCCCAAATAAAGGCAAAGAGAAGGAGGCTGAGGATGGCATTATTGCTTATGATGACTGTGG
GGTGAAACTGACTATTGCTTTTCAAGCCAAGGATGTGGAAGGATCTACTTCTCCTCAAATAGGAGATAAG
GTTGAATTTAGTATTAGTGACAAACAGAGGCCTGGACAGCAGGTTGCAACTTGTGTGCGACTTTTAGGTC
GTAATTCTAACTCCAAGAGGCTCTTGGGTTATGTGGCAACTCTGAAGGATAATTTTGGATTTATTGAAAC
AGCCAATCATGATAAGGAAATCTTTTTCCATTACAGTGAGTTCTCTGGTGATGTTGATAGCCTGGAACTG
GGGGACATGGTCGAGTATAGCTTGTCCAAAGGCAAAGGCAACAAAGTCAGTGCAGAAAAAGTGAACAAAA
CACACTCAGTGAATGGCATTACTGAGGAAGCTGATCCCACCATTTACTCTGGCAAAGTAATTCGCCCCCT
GAGGAGTGTTGATCCAACACAGACTGAGTACCAAGGAATGATTGAGATTGTGGAGGAGGGCGATATGAAA
GGTGAGGTCTATCCATTTGGCATCGTTGGGATGGCCAACAAAGGGGATTGCCTGCAGAAAGGGGAGAGCG
TCAAGTTCCAATTGTGTGTCCTGGGCCAAAATGCACAAACTATGGCTTACAACATCACACCCCTGCGCAG
GGCCACAGTGGAATGTGTGAAAGATCAGTTTGGCTTCATTAACTATGAAGTAGGAGATAGCAAGAAGCTC
TTTTTCCATGTGAAAGAAGTTCAGGATGGCATTGAGCTACAGGCAGGAGATGAGGTGGAGTTCTCAGTGA
TTCTTAATCAGCGCACTGGCAAGTGCAGCGCCTGTAATGTTTGGCGAGTCTGTGAGGGCCCCAAGGCTGT
TGCAGCTCCTCGACCTGATCGGTTGGTCAATCGCTTGAAGAATATCACTCTGGATGATGCCAGTGCTCCT
CGCCTAATGGTTCTTCGTCAGCCAAGGGGACCAGATAACTCAATGGGGTTTGGTGCAGAAAGAAAGATCC
GTCAAGCTGGTGTCATTGACTAGTAATGAACTAGTCCGTAACTTGAAAGTATTTCGATTTCTTGGCTTTA
TATATCTTGTGGAAAGGACGAGCCTGCTGTGAAAGGAAATGGCGCACGCGTTAAGTCGACAATCAACCTC
TGGATTACAAAATTTGTGAAAGATTGACTGGTATTCTTAACTATGTTGCTCCTTTTACGCTATGTGGATA
CGCTGCTTTAATGCCTTTGTATCATGCTATTGCTTCCCGTATGGCTTTCATTTTCTCCTCCTTGTATAAA
TCCTGGTTGCTGTCTCTTTATGAGGAGTTGTGGCCCGTTGTCAGGCAACGTGGCGTGGTGTGCACTGTGT
TTGCTGACGCAACCCCCACTGGTTGGGGCATTGCCACCACCTGTCAGCTCCTTTCCGGGACTTTCGCTTT
CCCCCTCCCTATTGCCACGGCGGAACTCATCGCCGCCTGCCTTGCCCGCTGCTGGACAGGGGCTCGGCTG
TTGGGCACTGACAATTCCGTGGTGTTGTCGGGGAAATCATCGTCCTTTCCTTGGCTGCTCGCCTGTGTTG
CCACCTGGATTCTGCGCGGGACGTCCTTCTGCTACGTCCCTTCGGCCCTCAATCCAGCGGACCTTCCTTC
CCGCGGCCTGCTGCCGGCTCTGCGGCCTCTTCCGCGTCTTCGCCTTCGCCCTCAGACGAGTCGGATCTCC
CTTTGGGCCGCCTCCCCGCGTCGACTTTAAGACCAATGACTTACAAGGCAGCTGTAGATCTTAGCCACTT
TTTAAAAGAAAAGGGGGGACTGGAAGGGCTAATTCACTCCCAACGAAGACAAGATCTGCTTTTTGCTTGT
ACTGGGTCTCTCTGGTTAGACCAGATCTGAGCCTGGGAGCTCTCTGGCTAACTAGGGAACCCACTGCTTA
AGCCTCAATAAAGCTTGCCTTGAGTGCTTCAAGTAGTGTGTGCCCGTCTGTTGTGTGACTCTGGTAACTA
GAGATCCCTCAGACCCTTTTAGTCAGTGTGGAAAATCTCTAGCAGTACGTATAGTAGTTCATGTCATCTT
ATTATTCAGTATTTATAACTTGCAAAGAAATGAATATCAGAGAGTGAGAGGAACTTGTTTATTGCAGCTT
ATAATGGTTACAAATAAAGCAATAGCATCACAAATTTCACAAATAAAGCATTTTTTTCACTGCATTCTAG
TTGTGGTTTGTCCAAACTCATCAATGTATCTTATCATGTCTGGCTCTAGCTATCCCGCCCCTAACTCCGC
CCATCCCGCCCCTAACTCCGCCCAGTTCCGCCCATTCTCCGCCCCATGGCTGACTAATTTTTTTTATTTA
TGCAGAGGCCGAGGCCGCCTCGGCCTCTGAGCTATTCCAGAAGTAGTGAGGAGGCTTTTTTGGAGGCCTA
GGGACGTACCCAATTCGCCCTATAGTGAGTCGTATTACGCGCGCTCACTGGCCGTCGTTTTACAACGTCG
TGACTGGGAAAACCCTGGCGTTACCCAACTTAATCGCCTTGCAGCACATCCCCCTTTCGCCAGCTGGCGT
AATAGCGAAGAGGCCCGCACCGATCGCCCTTCCCAACAGTTGCGCAGCCTGAATGGCGAATGGG
[124 nt withheld, positions 5081-5204]
C
[91 nt withheld, positions 5206-5296]
A
[49 nt withheld, positions 5298-5346]
CCTTTGACGTTGGAGTCCACGTTCTTT
[37 nt withheld, positions 5374-5410]
ACCCTATCTCGGTCTATTCTTTTGATTTATAAGGGATTTTGCCGATTTCGGCCTATTGGTTAAAAAATGA
GCTGATTTAACAAAAATTTAACGCGAATTTTAACAAAATATTAACGCTTACAATTTAGGTGGCACTTTTC
GGGGAAATGTGCGCGGAACCCCTATTTGTTTATTTTTCTAAATACATTCAAATATGTATCCGCTCATGAG
ACAATAACCCTGATAAATGCTTCAATAATATTGAAAAAGGAAGAGTATGAGTATTCAACATTTCCGTGTC
GCCCTTATTCCCTTTTTTGCGGCATTTTGCCTTCCTGTTTTTGCTCACCCAGAAACGCTGGTGAAAGTAA
AAGATGCTGAAGATCAGTTGGGTGCACGAGTGGGTTACATCGAACTGGATCTCAACAGCGGTAAGATCCT
TGAGAGTTTTCGCCCCGAAGAACGTTTTCCAATGATGAGCACTTTTAAAGTTCTGCTATGTGGCGCGGTA
TTATCCCGTATTGACGCCGGGCAAGAGCAACTCGGTCGCCGCATACACTATTCTCAGAATGACTTGGTTG
AGTACTCACCAGTCACAGAAAAGCATCTTACGGATGGCATGACAGTAAGAGAATTATGCAGTGCTGCCAT
AACCATGAGTGATAACACTGCGGCCAACTTACTTCTGACAACGATCGGAGGACCGAAGGAGCTAACCGCT
TTTTTGCACAACATGGGGGATCATGTAACTCGCCTTGATCGTTGGGAACCGGAGCTGAATGAAGCCATAC
CAAACGACGAGCGTGACACCACGATGCCTGTAGCAATGGCAACAACGTTGCGCAAACTATTAACTGGCGA
ACTACTTACTCTAGCTTCCCGGCAACAATTAATAGACTGGATGGAGGCGGATAAAGTTGCAGGACCACTT
CTGCGCTCGGCCCTTCCGGCTGGCTGGTTTATTGCTGATAAATCTGGAGCCGGTGAGCGTGGGTCTCGCG
GTATCATTGCAGCACTGGGGCCAGATGGTAAGCCCTCCCGTATCGTAGTTATCTACACGACGGGGAGTCA
GGCAACTATGGATGAACGAAATAGACAGATCGCTGAGATAGGTGCCTCACTGATTAAGCATTGGTAACTG
TCAGACCAAGTTTACTCATATATACTTTAGATTGATTTAAAACTTCATTTTTAATTTAAAAGGATCTAGG
TGAAGATCCTTTTTGATAATCTCATGACCAAAATCCCTTAACGTGAGTTTTCGTTCCACTGAGCGTCAGA
CCCCGTAGAAAAGATCAAAGGATCTTCTTGAGATCCTTTTTTTCTGCGCGTAATCTGCTGCTTGCAAACA
AAAAAACCACCGCTACCAGCGGTGGTTTGTTTGCCGGATCAAGAGCTACCAACTCTTTTTCCGAAGGTAA
CTGGCTTCAGCAGAGCGCAGATACCAAATACTGTTCTTCTAGTGTAGCCGTAGTTAGGCCACCACTTCAA
GAACTCTGTAGCACCGCCTACATACCTCGCTCTGCTAATCCTGTTACCAGTGGCTGCTGCCAGTGGCGAT
AAGTCGTGTCTTACCGGGTTGGACTCAAGACGATAGTTACCGGATAAGGCGCAGCGGTCGGGCTGAACGG
GGGGTTCGTGCACACAGCCCAGCTTGGAGCGAACGACCTACACCGAACTGAGATACCTACAGCGTGAGCT
ATGAGAAAGCGCCACGCTTCCCGAAGGGAGAAAGGCGGACAGGTATCCGGTAAGCGGCAGGGTCGGAACA
GGAGAGCGCACGAGGGAGCTTCCAGGGGGAAACGCCTGGTATCTTTATAGTCCTGTCGGGTTTCGCCACC
TCTGACTTGAGCGTCGATTTTTGTGATGCTCGTCAGGGGGGCGGAGCCTATGGAAAAACGCCAGCAACGC
GGCCTTTTTACGGTTCCTGGCCTTTTGCTGGCCTTTTGCTCACATGTTCTTTCCTGCGTTATCCCCTGAT
TCTGTGGATAACCGTATTACCGCCTTTGAGTGAGCTGATACCGCTCGCCGCAGCCGAACGACCGAGCGCA
GCGAGTCAGTGAGCGAGGAAGCGGAAGAGCGCCCAATACGCAAACCGCCTCTCCCCGCGCGTTGGCCGAT
TCATTAATGCAGCTGGCACGACAGGTTTCCCGACTGGAAAGCGGGCAGTGAGCGCAACGCAATTAATGTG
AGTTAGCTCACTCATTAGGCACCCCAGGCTTTACACTTTATGCTTCCGGCTCGTATGTTGTGTGGAATTG
TGAGCGGATAACAATTTCACACAGGAAACAGCTATGACCATGATTACGCCAAGCGCGCAATTAACCCTCA
CTAAAGGGAACAAAAGCTGGAGCTGCAAGCTTAATGTAGTCTTATGCAATACTCTTGTAGTCTTGCAACA
TGGTAACGATGAGTTAGCAACATGCCTTACAAGGAGAGAAAAAGCACCGTGCATGCCGATTGGTGGAAGT
AAGGTGGTACGATCGTGCCTTATTAGGAAGGCAACAGACGGGTCTGACATGGATTGGACGAACCACTGAA
TTGCCGCATTGCAGAGATATTGTATTTAAGTGCCTAGCTCGATACATAAACGGGTCTCTCTGGTTAGACC
AGATCTGAGCCTGGGAGCTCTCTGGCTAACTAGGGAACCCACTGCTTAAGCCTCAATAAAGCTTGCCTTG
AGTGCTTCAAGTAGTGTGTGCCCGTCTGTTGTGTGACTCTGGTAACTAGAGATCCCTCAGACCCTTTTAG
TCAGTGTGGAAAATCTCTAGCAGTGGCGCCCGAACAGGGACTTGAAAGCGAAAGGGAAACCAGAGGAGCT
CTCTCGACGCAGGACTCGGCTTGCTGAAGCGCGCACGGCAAGAGGCGAGGGGCGGCGACTGGTGAGTACG
CCAAAAATTTTGACTAGCGGAGGCTAGAAGGAGAGAGATGGGTGCGAGAGCGTCAGTATTAAGCGGGGGA
GAATTAGATCGCGATGGGAAAAAATTCGGTTAAGGCCAGGGGGAAAGAAAAAATATAAATTAAAACATAT
AGTATGGGCAAGCAGGGAGCTAGAACGATTCGCAGTTAATCCTGGCCTGTTAGAAACATCAGAAGGCTGT
AGACAAATACTGGGACAGCTACAACCATCCCTTCAGACAGGATCAGAAGAACTTAGATCATTATATAATA
CAGTAGCAACCCTCTATTGTGTGCATCAAAGGATAGAGATAAAAGACACCAAGGAAGCTTTAGACAAGAT
AGAGGAAGAGCAAAACAAAAGTAAGACCACCGCACAGCAAGCGGCCGCTGATCTTCAGACCTGGAGGAGG
AGATATGAGGGACAATTGGAGAAGTGAATTATATAAATATAAAGTAGTAAAAATTGAACCATTAGGAGTA
GCACCCACCAAGGCAAAGAGAAGAGTGGTGCAGAGAGAAAAAAGAGCAGTGGGAATAGGAGCTTTGTTCC
TTGGGTTCTTGGGAGCAGCAGGAAGCACTATGGGCGCAGCGTCAATGACGCTGACGGTACAGGCCAGACA
ATTATTGTCTGGTATAGTGCAGCAGCAGAACAATTTGCTGAGGGCTATTGAGGCGCAACAGCATCTGTTG
CAACTCACAGTCTGGGGCATCAAGCAGCTCCAGGCAAGAATCCTGGCTGTGGAAAGATACCTAAAGGATC
AACAGCTCCTGGGGATTTGGGGTTGCTCTGGAAAACTCATTTGCACCACTGCTGTGCCTTGGAATGCTAG
TTGGAGTAATAAATCTCTGGAACAGATTTGGAATCACACGACCTGGATGGAGTGGGACAGAGAAATTAAC
AATTACACAAGCTTAATACACTCCTTAATTGAAGAATCGCAAAACCAGCAAGAAAAGAATGAACAAGAAT
TATTGGAATTAGATAAATGGGCAAGTTTGTGGAATTGGTTTAACATAACAAATTGGCTGTGGTATATAAA
ATTATTCATAATGATAGTAGGAGGCTTGGTAGGTTTAAGAATAGTTTTTGCTGTACTTTCTATAGTGAAT
AGAGTTAGGCAGGGATATTCACCATTATCGTTTCAGACCCACCTCCCAACCCCGAGGGGACCCATGCATT
GCATCTCAATTAGTCAGCAACCAGGTGTGGAAAGTCCCCAGGCTCCCCAGCAGGCAGAAGTATGCAAAGC
ATGCGTCTCAATTAGTCAGCAACCATAGTCCCGCCCCTAACTCCGCCCATCCCGCCCCTAACTCCGCCCA
GTTCCGCCCATTCTCCGCCCCATGGCTGACTAATTTTTTTTATTTATGCAGAGGCCGAGGCCGCCTCGGC
CTCTGAGCTATTCCAGAAGTAGTGAGGAGGCTTTTTTGGAGGCCTAGGCTTTTGCAAAAAGCTTTCTAGA
GGTACCACCGGAGCTTACCATGACCGAGTACAAGCCCACGGTGCGCCTCGCCACCCGCGACGACGTCCCC
AGGGCCGTACGCACCCTCGCCGCCGCGTTCGCCGACTACCCCGCCACGCGCCACACCGTCGATCCGGACC
GCCACATCGAGCGGGTCACCGAGCTGCAAGAACTCTTCCTCACGCGCGTCGGGCTCGACATCGGCAAGGT
GTGGGTCGCGGACGACGGCGCCGCCGTGGCGGTCTGGACCACGCCGGAGAGCGTCGAAGCGGGGGCGGTG
TTCGCCGAGATCGGCCCGCGCATGGCCGAGTTGAGCGGTTCCCGGCTGGCCGCGCAGCAACAGATGGAAG
GCCTCCTGGCGCCGCACCGGCCCAAGGAGCCCGCGTGGTTCCTGGCCACCGTCGGCGTCTCGCCCGACCA
CCAGGGCAAGGGTCTGGGCAGCGCCGTCGTGCTCCCCGGAGTGGAGGCGGCCGAGCGCGCCGGGGTGCCC
GCCTTCCTGGAGACCTCCGCGCCCCGCAACCTCCCCTTCTACGAGCGGCTCGGCTTCACCGTCACCGCCG
ACGTCGAGGTGCCCGAAGGACCGCGCACCTGGTGCATGACCCGCAAGCCCGGTGCCAGTTAACGAATTCT
AGATCTTGAGACAAATGGCAGTATTCATCCACAATTTTAAAAGAAAAGGGGGGATTGGGGGGTACAGTGC
AGGGGAAAGAATAGTAGACATAATAGCAACAGACATACAAACTAAAGAATTACAAAAACAAATTACAAAA
ATTCAAAATTTTCGGGTTTATTACAGGGACAGCAGAGATCCACTTTGGCGCCGGCTCGAGGCCTGCAGGT
GCAAAGATGGATAAAGTTTTAAACAGAGAGGAATCTTTGCAGCTAATGGACCTTCTAGGTCTTGAAAGGA
GTGGGAATT
