>Addgene plasmid #142445 | TFORF0069 | depositor partial sequence | sequence record 279473 | Insert
ACCGCCACCATGAGCTTTGATCCAAACCTTCTCCACAACAATGGACATAATGGGTACCCTAATGGTACTT
CAGCAGCACTGCGTGAAACTGGGGTTATTGAAAAACTGTTAACCTCTTACGGATTTATTCAGTGTTCAGA
ACGTCAAGCTAGACTTTTCTTCCACTGTTCACAGTATAATGGCAACCTGCAAGACTTAAAAGTAGGAGAT
GATGTTGAATTTGAAGTATCATCGGACCGACGGACTGGGAAACCCATTGCTGTTAAACTGGTGAAGATAA
AACAAGAAATCCTCCCTGAAGAACGAATGAATGGACAAGAAGTGTTTTATCTGACTTACACCCCTGAAGA
TGTCGAAGGGAACGTTCAGCTGGAAACTGGAGATAAAATAAACTTTGTAATTGATAACAATAAACATACT
GGTGCTGTAAGTGCTCGCAACATTATGCTGTTGAAAAAGAAACAAGCCCGCTGTCAGGGAGTAGTTTGTG
CCATGAAGGAGGCATTTGGCTTTATTGAAAGAGGTGATGTTGTAAAAGAGATATTCTTTCACTATAGTGA
ATTTAAGGGTGACTTAGAAACCTTACAGCCTGGCGATGATGTGGAATTCACAATCAAGGACAGAAATGGT
AAAGAAGTTGCAACAGATGTCAGACTATTGCCTCAAGGAACAGTCATTTTTGAAGATATCAGCATTGAAC
ATTTTGAAGGAACTGTAACCAAAGTTATCCCAAAAGTACCCAGTAAAAACCAGAATGACCCATTGCCAGG
ACGCATCAAAGTTGACTTTGTGATCCCTAAAGAACTTCCCTTTGGAGACAAAGATACGAAATCCAAGGTG
ACCCTGCTGGAAGGTGACCATGTTAGGTTTAATATTTCAACAGACCGACGTGACAAATTAGAGCGAGCAA
CCAATATAGAAGTTCTGTCAAATACATTTCAGTTCACTAATGAA
[216 nt withheld, positions 955-1170]
TCATTTCATTCCCATTCAGATCACCGTTTTCTGGGCACGGTAGAAAAAGAAGCCACTTTTTCCAATCCTA
AAACCACTAGCCCAAATAAAGGCAAAGAGAAGGAGGCTGAGGATGGCATTATTGCTTATGATGACTGTGG
GGTGAAACTGACTATTGCTTTTCAAGCCAAGGATGTGGAAGGATCTACTTCTCCTCAAATAGGAGATAAG
GTTGAATTTAGTATTAGTGACAAACAGAGGCCTGGACAGCAGGTTGCAACTTGTGTGCGACTTTTAGGTC
GTAATTCTAACTCCAAGAGGCTCTTGGGTTATGTGGCAACTCTGAAGGATAATTTTGGATTTATTGAAAC
AGCCAATCATGATAAGGAAATCTTTTTCCATTACAGTGAGTTCTCTGGTGATGTTGATAGCCTGGAACTG
GGGGACATGGTCGAGTATAGCTTGTCCAAAGGCAAAGGCAACAAAGTCAGTGCAGAAAAAGTGAACAAAA
CACACTCAGTGAATGGCATTACTGAGGAAGCTGATCCCACCATTTACTCTGGCAAAGTAATTCGCCCCCT
GAGGAGTGTTGATCCAACACAGACTGAGTACCAAGGAATGATTGAGATTGTGGAGGAGGGCGATATGAAA
GGTGAGGTCTATCCATTTGGCATCGTTGGGATGGCCAACAAAGGGGATTGCCTGCAGAAAGGGGAGAGCG
TCAAGTTCCAATTGTGTGTCCTGGGCCAAAATGCACAAACTATGGCTTACAACATCACACCCCTGCGCAG
GGCCACAGTGGAATGTGTGAAAGATCAGTTTGGCTTCATTAACTATGAAGTAGGAGATAGCAAGAAGCTC
TTTTTCCATGTGAAAGAAGTTCAGGATGGCATTGAGCTACAGGCAGGAGATGAGGTGGAGTTCTCAGTGA
TTCTTAATCAGCGCACTGGCAAGTGCAGCGCCTGTAATGTTTGGCGAGTCTGTGAGGGCCCCAAGGCTGT
TGCAGCTCCTCGACCTGATCGGTTGGTCAATCGCTTGAAGAATATCACTCTGGATGATGCCAGTGCTCCT
CGCCTAATGGTTCTTCGTCAGCCAAGGGGACCAGATAACTCAATGGGGTTTGGTGCAGAAAGAAAGATCC
GTCAAGCTGGTGTCATTGACTAGTAATGAACTAGTCCGTAACTTGAAAGTATTTCGATTTCTTGGCTTTA
TATATCTTGTGGAAAGGACGAGCCTGCTGTGAAAGGAAATGGCGC
