>Addgene plasmid #142445 | TFORF0069 | depositor partial sequence | sequence record 279474 | Barcode
GCCTGCTGTGAAAGGAAATGGCGC
